>Addgene plasmid #46605 | AB.pCCL.sin.cPPT.U6.miR-29b-Decoy.hPGK.GFP.WPRE | depositor partial sequence | sequence record 65913 | miR-29b Decoy
CATCAACAACACTGATTTCTTATGGTGCTACAAGTATTCTGGTCACAGAATACAACAACACTGATTTCTT
ATGGTGCTACAAG
