>Addgene plasmid #46605 | AB.pCCL.sin.cPPT.U6.miR-29b-Decoy.hPGK.GFP.WPRE | depositor partial sequence | sequence record 65914 | empty backbone
AATGCTTCAATAATATTGAAAAAGGAAGAGTATGAGTATTCAACATTTCCGTGTCGCCCTTATTCCCTTT
TTTGCGGCATTTTGCCTTCCTGTTTTTGCTCACCCAGAAACGCTGGTGAAAGTAAAAGATGCTGAAGATC
AGTTGGGTGCACGAGTGGGTTACATCGAACTGGATCTCAACAGCGGTAAGATCCTTGAGAGTTTTCGCCC
CGAAGAACGTTTTCCAATGATGAGCACTTTTAAAGTTCTGCTATGTGGCGCGGTATTATCCCGTATTGAC
GCCGGGCAAGAGCAACTCGGTCGCCGCATACACTATTCTCAGAATGACTTGGTTGAGTACTCACCAGTCA
CAGAAAAGCATCTTACGGATGGCATGACAGTAAGAGAATTATGCAGTGCTGCCATAACCATGAGTGATAA
CACTGCGGCCAACTTACTTCTGACAACGATCGGAGGACCGAAGGAGCTAACCGCTTTTTTGCACAACATG
GGGGATCATGTAACTCGCCTTGATCGTTGGGAACCGGAGCTGAATGAAGCCATACCAAACGACGAGCGTG
ACACCACGATGCCTGTAGCAATGGCAACAACGTTGCGCAAACTATTAACTGGCGAACTACTTACTCTAGC
TTCCCGGCAACAATTAATAGACTGGATGGAGGCGGATAAAGTTGCAGGACCACTTCTGCGCTCGGCCCTT
CCGGCTGGCTGGTTTATTGCTGATAAATCTGGAGCCGGTGAGCGTGGGTCTCGCGGTATCATTGCAGCAC
TGGGGCCAGATGGTAAGCCCTCCCGTATCGTAGTTATCTACACGACGGGGAGTCAGGCAACTATGGATGA
ACGAAATAGACAGATCGCTGAGATAGGTGCCTCACTGATTAAGCATTGGTAACTGTCAGACCAAGTTTAC
TCATATATACTTTAGATTGATTTAAAACTTCATTTTTAATTTAAAAGGATCTAGGTGAAGATCCTTTTTG
ATAATCTCATGACCAAAATCCCTTAACGTGAGTTTTCGTTCCACTGAGCGTCAGACCCCGTAGAAAAGAT
CAAAGGATCTTCTTGAGATCCTTTTTTTCTGCGCGTAATCTGCTGCTTGCAAACAAAAAAACCACCGCTA
CCAGCGGTGGTTTGTTTGCCGGATCAAGAGCTACCAACTCTTTTTCCGAAGGTAACTGGCTTCAGCAGAG
CGCAGATACCAAATACTGTCCTTCTAGTGTAGCCGTAGTTAGGCCACCACTTCAAGAACTCTGTAGCACC
GCCTACATACCTCGCTCTGCTAATCCTGTTACCAGTGGCTGCTGCCAGTGGCGATAAGTCGTGTCTTACC
GGGTTGGACTCAAGACGATAGTTACCGGATAAGGCGCAGCGGTCGGGCTGAACGGGGGGTTCGTGCACAC
AGCCCAGCTTGGAGCGAACGACCTACACCGAACTGAGATACCTACAGCGTGAGCTATGAGAAAGCGCCAC
GCTTCCCGAAGGGAGAAAGGCGGACAGGTATCCGGTAAGCGGCAGGGTCGGAACAGGAGAGCGCACGAGG
GAGCTTCCAGGGGGAAACGCCTGGTATCTTTATAGTCCTGTCGGGTTTCGCCACCTCTGACTTGAGCGTC
GATTTTTGTGATGCTCGTCAGGGGGGCGGAGCCTATGGAAAAACGCCAGCAACGCGGCCTTTTTACGGTT
CCTGGCCTTTTGCTGGCCTTTTGCTCACATGTTCTTTCCTGCGTTATCCCCTGATTCTGTGGATAACCGT
ATTACCGCCTTTGAGTGAGCTGATACCGCTCGCCGCAGCCGAACGACCGAGCGCAGCGAGTCAGTGAGCG
AGGAAGCGGAAGAGCGCCCAATACGCAAACCGCCTCTCCCCGCGCGTTGGCCGATTCATTAATGCAGCTG
GCACGACAGGTTTCCCGACTGGAAAGCGGGCAGTGAGCGCAACGCAATTAATGTGAGTTAGCTCACTCAT
TAGGCACCCCAGGCTTTACACTTTATGCTTCCGGCTCGTATGTTGTGTGGAATTGTGAGCGGATAACAAT
TTCACACAGGAAACAGCTATGACCATGATTACGCCAAGCGCGCAATTAACCCTCACTAAAGGGAACAAAA
GCTGGAGCTGCAAGCTTGGCCATTGCATACGTTGTATCCATATCATAATATGTACATTTATATTGGCTCA
TGTCCAACATTACCGCCATGTTGACATTGATTATTGACTAGTTATTAATAGTAATCAATTACGGGGTCAT
TAGTTCATAGCCCATATATGGAGTTCCGCGTTACATAACTTACGGTAAATGGCCCGCCTGGCTGACCGCC
CAACGACCCCCGCCCATTGACGTCAATAATGACGTATGTTCCCATAGTAACGCCAATAGGGACTTTCCAT
TGACGTCAATGGGTGGAGTATTTACGGTAAACTGCCCACTTGGCAGTACATCAAGTGTATCATATGCCAA
GTACGCCCCCTATTGACGTCAATGACGGTAAATGGCCCGCCTGGCATTATGCCCAGTACATGACCTTATG
GGACTTTCCTACTTGGCAGTACATCTACGTATTAGTCATCGCTATTACCATGGTGATGCGGTTTTGGCAG
TACATCAATGGGCGTGGATAGCGGTTTGACTCACGGGGATTTCCAAGTCTCCACCCCATTGACGTCAATG
GGAGTTTGTTTTGGCACCAAAATCAACGGGACTTTCCAAAATGTCGTAACAACTCCGCCCCATTGACGCA
AATGGGCGGTAGGCGTGTACGGTGGGAGGTCTATATAAGCAGAGCTCGTTTAGTGAACCGGGGTCTCTCT
GGTTAGACCAGATCTGAGCCTGGGAGCTCTCTGGCTAACTAGGGAACCCACTGCTTAAGCCTCAATAAAG
CTTGCCTTGAGTGCTTCAAGTAGTGTGTGCCCGTCTGTTGTGTGACTCTGGTAACTAGAGATCCCTCAGA
CCCTTTTAGTCAGTGTGGAAAATCTCTAGCAGTGGCGCCCGAACAGGGACCTGAAAGCGAAAGGGAAACC
AGAGCTCTCTCGACGCAGGACTCGGCTTGCTGAAGCGCGCACGGCAAGAGGCGAGGGGCGGCGACTGGTG
AGTACGCCAAAAATTTTGACTAGCGGAGGCTAGAAGGAGAGAGATGGGTGCGAGAGCGTCAGTATTAAGC
GGGGGAGAATTAGATCGCGATGGGAAAAAATTCGGTTAAGGCCAGGGGGAAAGAAAAAATATAAATTAAA
ACATATAGTATGGGCAAGCAGGGAGCTAGAACGATTCGCAGTTAATCCTGGCCTGTTAGAAACATCAGAA
GGCTGTAGACAAATACTGGGACAGCTACAACCATCCCTTCAGACAGGATCAGAAGAACTTAGATCATTAT
ATAATACAGTAGCAACCCTCTATTGTGTGCATCAAAGGATAGAGATAAAAGACACCAAGGAAGCTTTAGA
CAAGATAGAGGAAGAGCAAAACAAAAGTAAGACCACCGCACAGCAAGCGGCCGCTGATCTTCAGACCTGG
AGGAGGAGATATGAGGGACAATTGGAGAAGTGAATTATATAAATATAAAGTAGTAAAAATTGAACCATTA
GGAGTAGCACCCACCAAGGCAAAGAGAAGAGTGGTGCAGAGAGAAAAAAGAGCAGTGGGAATAGGAGCTT
TGTTCCTTGGGTTCTTGGGAGCAGCAGGAAGCACTATGGGCGCAGCCTCAATGACGCTGACGGTACAGGC
CAGACAATTATTGTCTGGTATAGTGCAGCAGCAGAACAATTTGCTGAGGGCTATTGAGGCGCAACAGCAT
CTGTTGCAACTCACAGTCTGGGGCATCAAGCAGCTCCAGGCAAGAATCCTGGCTGTGGAAAGATACCTAA
AGGATCAACAGCTCCTGGGGATTTGGGGTTGCTCTGGAAAACTCATTTGCACCACTGCTGTGCCTTGGAA
TGCTAGTTGGAGTAATAAATCTCTGGAACAGATTTGGAATCACACGACCTGGATGGAGTGGGACAGAGAA
ATTAACAATTACACAAGCTTAATACACTCCTTAATTGAAGAATCGCAAAACCAGCAAGAAAAGAATGAAC
AAGAATTATTGGAATTAGATAAATGGGCAAGTTTGTGGAATTGGTTTAACATAACAAATTGGCTGTGGTA
TATAAAATTATTCATAATGATAGTAGGAGGCTTGGTAGGTTTAAGAATAGTTTTTGCTGTACTTTCTATA
GTGAATAGAGTTAGGCAGGGATATTCACCATTATCGTTTCAGACCCACCTCCCAACCCCGAGGGGACCCG
ACAGGCCCGAAGGAATAGAAGAAGAAGGTGGAGAGAGAGACAGAGACAGATCCATTCGATTAGTGAACGG
ATCTCGACGGTATCGGTTAACTTTTAAAAGAAAAGGGGGGATTGGGGGGTACAGTGCAGGGGAAAGAATA
GTAGACATAATAGCAACAGACATACAAACTAAAGAATTACAAAAACAAATTACAAAAATTCAAAATTTTA
TCGATCACGAGACTAGCCTCGAGAAGCTTGATATCGAATTCAAAAAAGACGGCGCTAGGATCATCGAGAC
GGTACCGTCTCCGATGATCCTAGCGCCGTCAAACAAGGCTTTTCTCCAAGGGATATTTATAGTCTCAAAA
CACACAATTACTTTACAGTTAGGGTGAGTTTCCTTTTGTGCTGTTTTTTAAAATAATAATTTAGTATTTG
TATCTCTTATAGAAATCCAAGCCTATCATGTAAAATGTAGCTAGTATTAAAAAGAACAGATTATCTGTCT
TTTATCGCACATTAAGCCTCTATAGTTACTAGGAAATATTATATGCAAATTAACCGGGGCAGGGGAGTAG
CCGAGCTTCTCCCACAAGTCTGTGCGAGGGGGCCGGCGCGGGCCTAGAGATGGCGGCGTCGGATGGATCC
ACTAGTTCTAGAGCGGCCATCGAATTCCCACGGGGTTGGGGTTGCGCCTTTTCCAAGGCAGCCCTGGGTT
TGCGCAGGGACGCGGCTGCTCTGGGCGTGGTTCCGGGAAACGCAGCGGCGCCGACCCTGGGTCTCGCACA
TTCTTCACGTCCGTTCGCAGCGTCACCCGGATCTTCGCCGCTACCCTTGTGGGCCCCCCGGCGACGCTTC
CTGCTCCGCCCCTAAGTCGGGAAGGTTCCTTGCGGTTCGCGGCGTGCCGGACGTGACAAACGGAAGCCGC
ACGACTCACTAGTACCCTCGCAGACGGACAGCGCCAGGGAGCAATGGCAGCGCGCCGACCGCGATGGGCT
GTGGCCAATAGCGGCTGCTCAGCGGGGCGCGCCGAGAGCAGCGGCCGGGAAGGGGCGGTGCGGGAGGCGG
GGTGTGGGGCGGTAGTGTGGGCCCTGTTCCTGCCCGCGCGGTGTTCCGCATTCTGCAAGCCTCCGGAGCG
CACGTCGGCAGTCGGCTCCCTCGTTGACCGAATCACCGACCTCTCTCCCCAGGGGGATCCACCGGTCGCC
ACCATGGTGAGCAAGGGCGAGGAGCTGTTCACCGGGGTGGTGCCCATCCTGGTCGAGCTGGACGGCGACG
TAAACGGCCACAAGTTCAGCGTGTCCGGCGAGGGCGAGGGCGATGCCACCTACGGCAAGCTGACCCTGAA
GTTCATCTGCACCACCGGCAAGCTGCCCGTGCCCTGGCCCACCCTCGTGACCACCCTGACCTACGGCGTG
CAGTGCTTCAGCCGCTACCCCGACCACATGAAGCAGCACGACTTCTTCAAGTCCGCCATGCCCGAAGGCT
ACGTCCAGGAGCGCACCATCTTCTTCAAGGACGACGGCAACTACAAGACCCGCGCCGAGGTGAAGTTCGA
GGGCGACACCCTGGTGAACCGCATCGAGCTGAAGGGCATCGACTTCAAGGAGGACGGCAACATCCTGGGG
CACAAGCTGGAGTACAACTACAACAGCCACAACGTCTATATCATGGCCGACAAGCAGAAGAACGGCATCA
AGGTGAACTTCAAGATCCGCCACAACATCGAGGACGGCAGCGTGCAGCTCGCCGACCACTACCAGCAGAA
CACCCCCATCGGCGACGGCCCCGTGCTGCTGCCCGACAACCACTACCTGAGCACCCAGTCCGCCCTGAGC
AAAGACCCCAACGAGAAGCGCGATCACATGGTCCTGCTGGAGTTCGTGACCGCCGCCGGGATCACTCTCG
GCATGGACGAGCTGTACAAGTAAAGCGGCCGCGTCGACAATCAACCTCTGGATTACAAAATTTGTGAAAG
ATTGACTGGTATTCTTAACTATGTTGCTCCTTTTACGCTATGTGGATACGCTGCTTTAATGCCTTTGTAT
CATGCTATTGCTTCCCGTATGGCTTTCATTTTCTCCTCCTTGTATAAATCCTGGTTGCTGTCTCTTTATG
AGGAGTTGTGGCCCGTTGTCAGGCAACGTGGCGTGGTGTGCACTGTGTTTGCTGACGCAACCCCCACTGG
TTGGGGCATTGCCACCACCTGTCAGCTCCTTTCCGGGACTTTCGCTTTCCCCCTCCCTATTGCCACGGCG
GAACTCATCGCCGCCTGCCTTGCCCGCTGCTGGACAGGGGCTCGGCTGTTGGGCACTGACAATTCCGTGG
TGTTGTCGGGGAAGCTGACGTCCTTTCCATGGCTGCTCGCCTGTGTTGCCACCTGGATTCTGCGCGGGAC
GTCCTTCTGCTACGTCCCTTCGGCCCTCAATCCAGCGGACCTTCCTTCCCGCGGCCTGCTGCCGGCTCTG
CGGCCTCTTCCGCGTCTTCGCCTTCGCCCTCAGACGAGTCGGATCTCCCTTTGGGCCGCCTCCCCGCCTG
GAATTCGAGCTCGGTACCTTTAAGACCAATGACTTACAAGGCAGCTGTAGATCTTAGCCACTTTTTAAAA
GAAAAGGGGGGACTGGAAGGGCTAATTCACTCCCAACGAAGACAAGATCTGCTTTTTGCTTGTACTGGGT
CTCTCTGGTTAGACCAGATCTGAGCCTGGGAGCTCTCTGGCTAACTAGGGAACCCACTGCTTAAGCCTCA
ATAAAGCTTGCCTTGAGTGCTTCAAGTAGTGTGTGCCCGTCTGTTGTGTGACTCTGGTAACTAGAGATCC
CTCAGACCCTTTTAGTCAGTGTGGAAAATCTCTAGCAGTAGTAGTTCATGTCATCTTATTATTCAGTATT
TATAACTTGCAAAGAAATGAATATCAGAGAGTGAGAGGAACTTGTTTATTGCAGCTTATAATGGTTACAA
ATAAAGCAATAGCATCACAAATTTCACAAATAAAGCATTTTTTTCACTGCATTCTAGTTGTGGTTTGTCC
AAACTCATCAATGTATCTTATCATGTCTGGCTCTAGCTATCCCGCCCCTAACTCCGCCCAGTTCCGCCCA
TTCTCCGCCCCATGGCTGACTAATTTTTTTTATTTATGCAGAGGCCGAGGCCGCCTCGGCCTCTGAGCTA
TTCCAGAAGTAGTGAGGAGGCTTTTTTGGAGGCCTAGGCTTTTGCGTCGAGACGTACCCAATTCGCCCTA
TAGTGAGTCGTATTACGCGCGCTCACTGGCCGTCGTTTTACAACGTCGTGACTGGGAAAACCCTGGCGTT
ACCCAACTTAATCGCCTTGCAGCACATCCCCCTTTCGCCAGCTGGCGTAATAGCGAAGAGGCCCGCACCG
ATCGCCCTTCCCAACAGTTGCGCAGCCTGAATGGCGAATGGCGCG
[124 nt withheld, positions 7676-7799]
C
[91 nt withheld, positions 7801-7891]
A
[49 nt withheld, positions 7893-7941]
CCTTTGACGTTGGAGTCCACGTTCTTT
[37 nt withheld, positions 7969-8005]
ACCCTATCTCGGTCTATTCTTTTGATTTATAAGGGATTTTGCCGATTTCGGCCTATTGGTTAAAAAATGA
GCTGATTTAACAAAAATTTAACGCGAATTTTAACAAAATATTAACGTTTACAATTTCC
