>Addgene plasmid #46605 | AB.pCCL.sin.cPPT.U6.miR-29b-Decoy.hPGK.GFP.WPRE | addgene partial sequence | sequence record 67048 | pBluescript-SK 5'-tctagaactagtggatc-3'
CCGCGCCGGCCCCCTCGCACAGACTTGTGGGAGAAGCTCGGCTACTCCCCTGCCCCGGTTAATTTGCATA
TAATATTTCCTAGTAACTATAGAGGCTTAATGTGCGATAAAAGACAGATAATCTGTTCTTTTTAATACTA
GCTACATTTTACATGATAGGCTTGGATTTCTATAAGAGATACAAATACTAAATTATTATTTTAAAAAACA
GCACAAAAGGAAACTCACCCTAACTGTAAAGTAATTGTGTGTTTTGAGACTATAAATATCCCTTGGAGAA
AAGCCTTGTTTGACGGCGCTAGGATCATCAACAACACTGATTTCTTATGGTGCTACAAGTATTCTGGTCA
CAGAATACAACAACACTGATTTCTTATGGTGCTACAAGATGATCCTAGCGCCGTCTTTTTTGAATTCGAT
ATCAAGCTTCTCGAGGCTAGTCTCGTGATCGATAAAATTTTGAATTTTTGTAATTTGTTTTTGTAATTCT
TTAGTTTGTATGTCTGTTGCTATTATGTCTACTATTCTTTCCCCTGCACTGTACCCCCCAATCCCCCCTT
TTCTTTTAAAAGTTAACCGATACCGTCGAGATCCGTTCACTAATCGAATGGATCTGTCTCTGTCTCTCTC
TCCACCTTCTTCTTCTATTCCTTCGGGCC
