[The description below was written by a language model from this plasmid's Addgene catalogue record.]
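Description:
AB.pCCL.sin.cPPT.U6.miR-29b-Decoy.hPGK.GFP.WPRE is a lentiviral transfer plasmid built on the AB.pCCLsin.PPT.U6.hPGK.GFP.wpre backbone (8,233 bp without insert). As the name indicates, it belongs to the pCCL self-inactivating (sin) family, in which the U3 deletion in the 3′ LTR silences LTR promoter activity after integration. It also carries a central polypurine tract (cPPT), an element that improves nuclear import and transduction efficiency. The plasmid is maintained in bacteria at high copy under ampicillin selection, and a recombination-deficient strain (Stbl3) is recorded as the host, as is common for LTR-containing vectors. No feature table is provided, so the description of the elements rests on the construct name and catalogue fields.

The payload consists of two expression units. A U6 RNA polymerase III promoter drives a miR-29b decoy transcript, which was inserted between BsmBI sites that were destroyed during cloning. The exact design of the decoy (number and arrangement of target sites) is not stated in the record. In general, such decoys present sequences complementary to the microRNA so that they sequester it and relieve repression of its natural targets. Downstream, the human PGK promoter drives GFP (eGFP), which is the only marker for transduced mammalian cells because no drug-selection cassette is listed. The WPRE enhances expression of transcripts that contain it. The associated publication describes microRNA sensor and decoy libraries for high-throughput assessment of microRNA activity and function. This fits the use of the vector for stable, lentivirus-delivered inhibition of miR-29b, with transduced cells tracked or sorted by fluorescence.
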