Addgene plasmid #46605: AB.pCCL.sin.cPPT.U6.miR-29b-Decoy.hPGK.GFP.WPRE
Depositing lab: Brian Brown. Depositing organization: Icahn School of Medicine at Mount Sinai. Publication: High-throughput assessment of microRNA activity and function using microRNA sensor and decoy libraries. Mullokandov G, Baccarini A, Ruzo A, Jayaprakash AD, Tung N, Israelow B, Evans MJ, Sachidanandam R, Brown BD. Nat Methods. 2012 Jul 1;9(8):840-6. doi: 10.1038/nmeth.2078. PubMed 22751203.
Backbone
  Vector backbone: AB.pCCLsin.PPT.U6.hPGK.GFP.wpre
  Backbone size w/o insert (bp): 8233
  Vector type: Lentiviral
  Selectable markers: eGFP
Growth in bacteria
  Bacterial resistance: Ampicillin, 100 μg/mL
  Growth temperature: 37°C
  Growth strain: Stbl3
  Copy number: High Copy
Gene/Insert
  Cloning method: Restriction Enzyme; 5′ cloning site BsmBI (destroyed during cloning); 3′ cloning site BsmBI (destroyed during cloning)
  Sequencing primers: 5′ CATAATAGCAACAGACATAC; 3′ pBluescriptSK_primer
Terms and licenses: Academic/Nonprofit Terms; Industry Terms: Not Available to Industry
Depositor comments: Depositor Website: http://www.mountsinai.org/profiles/brian-d-brown/ Please cite Mullokandov, Baccarini, Ruzo et al. Nature Methods 2013.
How to cite: AB.pCCL.sin.cPPT.U6.miR-29b-Decoy.hPGK.GFP.WPRE was a gift from Brian Brown (Addgene plasmid # 46605 ; http://n2t.net/addgene:46605 ; RRID:Addgene_46605)
